Addgene plasmid #90643: CSNK2B H4.4 gRNA
Purpose: 3rd generation lentiviral gRNA plasmid targeting human CSNK2B
Depositing lab: Iain Cheeseman. Depositing organization: Whitehead Institute for Biomedical Research. Publication: Large-Scale Analysis of CRISPR/Cas9 Cell-Cycle Knockouts Reveals the Diversity of p53-Dependent Responses to Cell-Cycle Defects. McKinley KL, Cheeseman IM. Dev Cell. 2017 Feb 27;40(4):405-420.e2. doi: 10.1016/j.devcel.2017.01.012. Epub 2017 Feb 16. PubMed 28216383.
Backbone
  Vector backbone: pLenti-sgRNA
  Backbone manufacturer: Eric Lander & David Sabatini labs (Addgene plasmid #71409)
  Backbone size w/o insert (bp): 9151
  Vector type: Lentiviral, CRISPR
  Selectable markers: Puromycin
Growth in bacteria
  Bacterial resistance: Ampicillin, 100 μg/mL
  Growth temperature: 37°C
  Growth strain: NEB Stable
  Copy number: Unknown
Gene/Insert
  Gene/Insert name: CSNK2B (Guide Designation H4.4) (alt name: pKMKO series)
  gRNA/shRNA sequence: CACCgTCTAGACATGATCTTGGACC
  Species: H. sapiens (human)
  Promoter: U6
  Cloning method: Restriction Enzyme; 5′ cloning site BsmBI (destroyed during cloning); 3′ cloning site BsmBI (destroyed during cloning)
  Sequencing primers: 5′ hU6-F (5'-GAGGGCCTATTTCCCATGATT-3'); 3′ EF1a-R (5'-CACGGCGACTACTGCACTTA-3')
Terms and licenses: Academic/Nonprofit Terms; Industry Terms: Not Available to Industry
Depositor comments: Please note that gRNA target sequence listed is not strictly the 20nt spacer sequence, but also contains the 5' BsmBI overhang. For more information about knockout human cell lines generated using this plasmid, please see http://cellcycleknockouts.wi.mit.edu/ .
How to cite: CSNK2B H4.4 gRNA was a gift from Iain Cheeseman (Addgene plasmid # 90643 ; http://n2t.net/addgene:90643 ; RRID:Addgene_90643)
