[The description below was written by a language model from this plasmid's Addgene catalogue record and pLannotate feature annotations shown in this document.]
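Description:
CSNK2B H4.4 gRNA is a third-generation lentiviral CRISPR guide plasmid built on the pLenti-sgRNA backbone and designed to target human CSNK2B. It is propagated in E. coli through a high-copy ColE1/pUC-type origin with ampicillin selection (AmpR), and it also carries an f1 origin and remnants of lac/lacZα cloning-vector sequences. The catalogue lists the empty backbone as 9,151 bp, whereas the sequenced record is 7,302 nt. This would be consistent with loss of a stuffer fragment when the guide was cloned between the two BsmBI sites, both of which were destroyed, although the record does not say so explicitly.

The viral portion has the usual third-generation layout. An RSV promoter replaces the U3 region to drive a truncated HIV-1 5' LTR, making genomic RNA production Tat-independent. This is followed by the Ψ packaging signal with a partial gag sequence, the RRE for Rev-dependent nuclear export, a cPPT/CTS, a WPRE to enhance transcript expression, and a self-inactivating ΔU3 3' LTR. An SV40 poly(A) signal and SV40 origin lie downstream of the 3' LTR.

Two expression units sit between the LTRs. A human U6 Pol III promoter transcribes the CSNK2B spacer fused to the S. pyogenes guide RNA scaffold, and an EF-1α core promoter drives puromycin N-acetyltransferase for selecting transduced mammalian cells. No Cas9 is encoded, so the nuclease must be supplied separately, for example by a Cas9-expressing cell line. The plasmid belongs to a guide series used to generate knockouts of cell-cycle genes in human cells.
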