Features (pLannotate 1.2.2; 27 found; start..end, strand, type, name):
     89..110     +  protein_bind   CAP binding site: CAP binding activates transcription in the presence of cAMP. E. coli catabolite activator protein
    125..155     +  promoter       lac promoter: promoter for the E. coli lac operon
    163..179     +  protein_bind   lac operator: The lac repressor binds to the lac operator to inhibit transcription in E. coli. This inhibition can be relieved by adding lactose or isopropyl-β-D-thiogalactopyranoside (IPTG). lac repressor encoded by lacI
    224..242     +  promoter       T3 promoter: promoter for bacteriophage T3 RNA polymerase
    270..496     +  promoter       RSV promoter: Rous sarcoma virus enhancer/promoter
    497..677     +  LTR            5' LTR (truncated): truncated 5' long terminal repeat (LTR) from HIV-1
    724..849     +  misc_feature   HIV-1 Ψ: packaging signal of human immunodeficiency virus type 1
    833..1196    +  CDS            HIV-1 gag (fragment): gag protein from human immunodeficiency virus 1; gag
   1342..1575    +  misc_feature   RRE: The Rev response element (RRE) of HIV-1 allows for Rev-dependent mRNA export from the nucleus to the cytoplasm.
   1952..1978    +  CDS            Rev (fragment): human immunodeficiency virus 1 (HIV-1) Rev protein; rev; enhances nuclear export of unspliced and incompletely spliced viral mRNAs
   1982..2222    +  promoter       U6 promoter: RNA polymerase III promoter for human U6 snRNA
   2270..2337    +  misc_RNA       tracrRNA (fragment): trans-activating CRISPR RNA for the Streptococcus pyogenes CRISPR/Cas9 system
   2386..2503    +  misc_feature   cPPT/CTS: central polypurine tract and central termination sequence of HIV-1
   2572..2783    +  promoter       EF-1α core promoter: core promoter for human elongation factor EF-1α
   2809..3408    +  CDS            PuroR (fragment): puromycin N-acetyltransferase; pac from Streptomyces; confers resistance to puromycin
   3424..4012    +  misc_feature   WPRE: woodchuck hepatitis virus posttranscriptional regulatory element
   4063..4082    +  misc_feature   cPPT/CTS (fragment): central polypurine tract and central termination sequence of HIV-1
   4084..4317    +  LTR            3' LTR (ΔU3): self-inactivating 3' long terminal repeat (LTR) from HIV-1
   4395..4516    +  polyA_signal   SV40 poly(A) signal: SV40 polyadenylation signal
   4556..4691    +  rep_origin     SV40 ori: SV40 origin of replication
   4712..4730    -  promoter       T7 promoter: promoter for bacteriophage T7 RNA polymerase
   4738..4893    +  CDS            lacZα (fragment): LacZα fragment of β-galactosidase; lacZ fragment
   4898..5326    +  rep_origin     f1 ori (sequence partly withheld): f1 bacteriophage origin of replication; arrow indicates direction of (+) strand synthesis
   5379..5483    +  promoter       AmpR promoter: bla
   5484..6344    +  CDS            AmpR: β-lactamase; bla; confers resistance to ampicillin, carbenicillin, and related antibiotics
   6515..7103    +  rep_origin     ori: high-copy-number ColE1/pMB1/pBR322/pUC origin of replication
   7286..76      +  CDS            lacI (fragment) (across the origin): lac repressor; lacI; The lac repressor binds to the lac operator to inhibit transcription in E. coli. This inhibition can be relieved by adding lactose or isopropyl-β-D-thiogalactopyranoside (IPTG).
>Addgene plasmid #90643 | CSNK2B H4.4 gRNA | addgene full sequence | sequence record 183337 | Addgene NGS Result
CGCCTCTCCCCGCGCGTTGGCCGATTCATTAATGCAGCTGGCACGACAGGTTTCCCGACTGGAAAGCGGG
CAGTGAGCGCAACGCAATTAATGTGAGTTAGCTCACTCATTAGGCACCCCAGGCTTTACACTTTATGCTT
CCGGCTCGTATGTTGTGTGGAATTGTGAGCGGATAACAATTTCACACAGGAAACAGCTATGACCATGATT
ACGCCAAGCGCGCAATTAACCCTCACTAAAGGGAACAAAAGCTGGAGCTGCAAGCTTAATGTAGTCTTAT
GCAATACTCTTGTAGTCTTGCAACATGGTAACGATGAGTTAGCAACATGCCTTACAAGGAGAGAAAAAGC
ACCGTGCATGCCGATTGGTGGAAGTAAGGTGGTACGATCGTGCCTTATTAGGAAGGCAACAGACGGGTCT
GACATGGATTGGACGAACCACTGAATTGCCGCATTGCAGAGATATTGTATTTAAGTGCCTAGCTCGATAC
ATAAACGGGTCTCTCTGGTTAGACCAGATCTGAGCCTGGGAGCTCTCTGGCTAACTAGGGAACCCACTGC
TTAAGCCTCAATAAAGCTTGCCTTGAGTGCTTCAAGTAGTGTGTGCCCGTCTGTTGTGTGACTCTGGTAA
CTAGAGATCCCTCAGACCCTTTTAGTCAGTGTGGAAAATCTCTAGCAGTGGCGCCCGAACAGGGACTTGA
AAGCGAAAGGGAAACCAGAGGAGCTCTCTCGACGCAGGACTCGGCTTGCTGAAGCGCGCACGGCAAGAGG
CGAGGGGCGGCGACTGGTGAGTACGCCAAAAATTTTGACTAGCGGAGGCTAGAAGGAGAGAGATGGGTGC
GAGAGCGTCAGTATTAAGCGGGGGAGAATTAGATCGCGATGGGAAAAAATTCGGTTAAGGCCAGGGGGAA
AGAAAAAATATAAATTAAAACATATAGTATGGGCAAGCAGGGAGCTAGAACGATTCGCAGTTAATCCTGG
CCTGTTAGAAACATCAGAAGGCTGTAGACAAATACTGGGACAGCTACAACCATCCCTTCAGACAGGATCA
GAAGAACTTAGATCATTATATAATACAGTAGCAACCCTCTATTGTGTGCATCAAAGGATAGAGATAAAAG
ACACCAAGGAAGCTTTAGACAAGATAGAGGAAGAGCAAAACAAAAGTAAGACCACCGCACAGCAAGCGGC
CGCTGATCTTCAGACCTGGAGGAGGAGATATGAGGGACAATTGGAGAAGTGAATTATATAAATATAAAGT
AGTAAAAATTGAACCATTAGGAGTAGCACCCACCAAGGCAAAGAGAAGAGTGGTGCAGAGAGAAAAAAGA
GCAGTGGGAATAGGAGCTTTGTTCCTTGGGTTCTTGGGAGCAGCAGGAAGCACTATGGGCGCAGCGTCAA
TGACGCTGACGGTACAGGCCAGACAATTATTGTCTGGTATAGTGCAGCAGCAGAACAATTTGCTGAGGGC
TATTGAGGCGCAACAGCATCTGTTGCAACTCACAGTCTGGGGCATCAAGCAGCTCCAGGCAAGAATCCTG
GCTGTGGAAAGATACCTAAAGGATCAACAGCTCCTGGGGATTTGGGGTTGCTCTGGAAAACTCATTTGCA
CCACTGCTGTGCCTTGGAATGCTAGTTGGAGTAATAAATCTCTGGAACAGATTTGGAATCACACGACCTG
GATGGAGTGGGACAGAGAAATTAACAATTACACAAGCTTAATACACTCCTTAATTGAAGAATCGCAAAAC
CAGCAAGAAAAGAATGAACAAGAATTATTGGAATTAGATAAATGGGCAAGTTTGTGGAATTGGTTTAACA
TAACAAATTGGCTGTGGTATATAAAATTATTCATAATGATAGTAGGAGGCTTGGTAGGTTTAAGAATAGT
TTTTGCTGTACTTTCTATAGTGAATAGAGTTAGGCAGGGATATTCACCATTATCGTTTCAGACCCACCTC
CCAACCCCGAGGGGACCCAGAGAGGGCCTATTTCCCATGATTCCTTCATATTTGCATATACGATACAAGG
CTGTTAGAGAGATAATTAGAATTAATTTGACTGTAAACACAAAGATATTAGTACAAAATACGTGACGTAG
AAAGTAATAATTTCTTGGGTAGTTTGCAGTTTTAAAATTATGTTTTAAAATGGACTATCATATGCTTACC
GTAACTTGAAAGTATTTCGATTTCTTGGCTTTATATATCTTGTGGAAAGGACGAAACACCGTCTAGACAT
GATCTTGGACCGTTTAAGAGCTATGCTGGAAACAGCATAGCAAGTTTAAATAAGGCTAGTCCGTTATCAA
CTTGAAAAAGTGGCACCGAGTCGGTGCTTTTTTTGAATTCTAGATCTTGAGACAAATGGCAGTATTCATC
CACAATTTTAAAAGAAAAGGGGGGATTGGGGGGTACAGTGCAGGGGAAAGAATAGTAGACATAATAGCAA
CAGACATACAAACTAAAGAATTACAAAAACAAATTACAAAAATTCAAAATTTTCGGGTTTATTACAGGGA
CAGCAGAGATCCACTTTGGCGCCGGCTCGAGTGGCTCCGGTGCCCGTCAGTGGGCAGAGCGCACATCGCC
CACAGTCCCCGAGAAGTTGGGGGGAGGGGTCGGCAATTGAACCGGTGCCTAGAGAAGGTGGCGCGGGGTA
AACTGGGAAAGTGATGTCGTGTACTGGCTCCGCCTTTTTCCCGAGGGTGGGGGAGAACCGTATATAAGTG
CAGTAGTCGCCGTGAACGTTCTTTTTCGCAACGGGTTTGCCGCCAGAACACAGGTGTCGTGACGCGGGAT
CCGCCACCATGACCGAGTACAAGCCCACGGTGCGCCTCGCCACCCGCGACGACGTCCCCAGGGCCGTACG
CACCCTCGCCGCCGCGTTCGCCGACTACCCCGCCACGCGCCACACCGTCGATCCGGACCGCCACATCGAG
CGGGTCACCGAGCTGCAAGAACTCTTCCTCACGCGCGTCGGGCTCGACATCGGCAAGGTGTGGGTCGCGG
ACGACGGCGCCGCGGTGGCGGTCTGGACCACGCCGGAGAGCGTCGAAGCGGGGGCGGTGTTCGCCGAGAT
CGGCCCGCGCATGGCCGAGTTGAGCGGTTCCCGGCTGGCCGCGCAGCAACAGATGGAAGGCCTCCTGGCG
CCGCACCGGCCCAAGGAGCCCGCGTGGTTCCTGGCCACCGTCGGAGTCTCGCCCGACCACCAGGGCAAGG
GTCTGGGCAGCGCCGTCGTGCTCCCCGGAGTGGAGGCGGCCGAGCGCGCCGGGGTGCCCGCCTTCCTGGA
GACCTCCGCGCCCCGCAACCTCCCCTTCTACGAGCGGCTCGGCTTCACCGTCACCGCCGACGTCGAGGTG
CCCGAAGGACCGCGCACCTGGTGCATGACCCGCAAGCCCGGTGCCTGAACGCGTTAAGTCGACAATCAAC
CTCTGGATTACAAAATTTGTGAAAGATTGACTGGTATTCTTAACTATGTTGCTCCTTTTACGCTATGTGG
ATACGCTGCTTTAATGCCTTTGTATCATGCTATTGCTTCCCGTATGGCTTTCATTTTCTCCTCCTTGTAT
AAATCCTGGTTGCTGTCTCTTTATGAGGAGTTGTGGCCCGTTGTCAGGCAACGTGGCGTGGTGTGCACTG
TGTTTGCTGACGCAACCCCCACTGGTTGGGGCATTGCCACCACCTGTCAGCTCCTTTCCGGGACTTTCGC
TTTCCCCCTCCCTATTGCCACGGCGGAACTCATCGCCGCCTGCCTTGCCCGCTGCTGGACAGGGGCTCGG
CTGTTGGGCACTGACAATTCCGTGGTGTTGTCGGGGAAATCATCGTCCTTTCCTTGGCTGCTCGCCTGTG
TTGCCACCTGGATTCTGCGCGGGACGTCCTTCTGCTACGTCCCTTCGGCCCTCAATCCAGCGGACCTTCC
TTCCCGCGGCCTGCTGCCGGCTCTGCGGCCTCTTCCGCGTCTTCGCCTTCGCCCTCAGACGAGTCGGATC
TCCCTTTGGGCCGCCTCCCCGCGTCGACTTTAAGACCAATGACTTACAAGGCAGCTGTAGATCTTAGCCA
CTTTTTAAAAGAAAAGGGGGGACTGGAAGGGCTAATTCACTCCCAACGAAGACAAGATCTGCTTTTTGCT
TGTACTGGGTCTCTCTGGTTAGACCAGATCTGAGCCTGGGAGCTCTCTGGCTAACTAGGGAACCCACTGC
TTAAGCCTCAATAAAGCTTGCCTTGAGTGCTTCAAGTAGTGTGTGCCCGTCTGTTGTGTGACTCTGGTAA
CTAGAGATCCCTCAGACCCTTTTAGTCAGTGTGGAAAATCTCTAGCAGTACGTATAGTAGTTCATGTCAT
CTTATTATTCAGTATTTATAACTTGCAAAGAAATGAATATCAGAGAGTGAGAGGAACTTGTTTATTGCAG
CTTATAATGGTTACAAATAAAGCAATAGCATCACAAATTTCACAAATAAAGCATTTTTTTCACTGCATTC
TAGTTGTGGTTTGTCCAAACTCATCAATGTATCTTATCATGTCTGGCTCTAGCTATCCCGCCCCTAACTC
CGCCCATCCCGCCCCTAACTCCGCCCAGTTCCGCCCATTCTCCGCCCCATGGCTGACTAATTTTTTTTAT
TTATGCAGAGGCCGAGGCCGCCTCGGCCTCTGAGCTATTCCAGAAGTAGTGAGGAGGCTTTTTTGGAGGC
CTAGGGACGTACCCAATTCGCCCTATAGTGAGTCGTATTACGCGCGCTCACTGGCCGTCGTTTTACAACG
TCGTGACTGGGAAAACCCTGGCGTTACCCAACTTAATCGCCTTGCAGCACATCCCCCTTTCGCCAGCTGG
CGTAATAGCGAAGAGGCCCGCACCGATCGCCCTTCCCAACAGTTGCGCAGCCTGAATGGCGAATGGG
[124 nt withheld, positions 4898-5021]
C
[91 nt withheld, positions 5023-5113]
A
[49 nt withheld, positions 5115-5163]
CCTTTGACGTTGGAGTCCACGTTCTTT
[37 nt withheld, positions 5191-5227]
ACCCTATCTCGGTCTATTCTTTTGATTTATAAGGGATTTTGCCGATTTCGGCCTATTGGTTAAAAAATGA
GCTGATTTAACAAAAATTTAACGCGAATTTTAACAAAATATTAACGCTTACAATTTAGGTGGCACTTTTC
GGGGAAATGTGCGCGGAACCCCTATTTGTTTATTTTTCTAAATACATTCAAATATGTATCCGCTCATGAG
ACAATAACCCTGATAAATGCTTCAATAATATTGAAAAAGGAAGAGTATGAGTATTCAACATTTCCGTGTC
GCCCTTATTCCCTTTTTTGCGGCATTTTGCCTTCCTGTTTTTGCTCACCCAGAAACGCTGGTGAAAGTAA
AAGATGCTGAAGATCAGTTGGGTGCACGAGTGGGTTACATCGAACTGGATCTCAACAGCGGTAAGATCCT
TGAGAGTTTTCGCCCCGAAGAACGTTTTCCAATGATGAGCACTTTTAAAGTTCTGCTATGTGGCGCGGTA
TTATCCCGTATTGACGCCGGGCAAGAGCAACTCGGTCGCCGCATACACTATTCTCAGAATGACTTGGTTG
AGTACTCACCAGTCACAGAAAAGCATCTTACGGATGGCATGACAGTAAGAGAATTATGCAGTGCTGCCAT
AACCATGAGTGATAACACTGCGGCCAACTTACTTCTGACAACGATCGGAGGACCGAAGGAGCTAACCGCT
TTTTTGCACAACATGGGGGATCATGTAACTCGCCTTGATCGTTGGGAACCGGAGCTGAATGAAGCCATAC
CAAACGACGAGCGTGACACCACGATGCCTGTAGCAATGGCAACAACGTTGCGCAAACTATTAACTGGCGA
ACTACTTACTCTAGCTTCCCGGCAACAATTAATAGACTGGATGGAGGCGGATAAAGTTGCAGGACCACTT
CTGCGCTCGGCCCTTCCGGCTGGCTGGTTTATTGCTGATAAATCTGGAGCCGGTGAGCGTGGGTCTCGCG
GTATCATTGCAGCACTGGGGCCAGATGGTAAGCCCTCCCGTATCGTAGTTATCTACACGACGGGGAGTCA
GGCAACTATGGATGAACGAAATAGACAGATCGCTGAGATAGGTGCCTCACTGATTAAGCATTGGTAACTG
TCAGACCAAGTTTACTCATATATACTTTAGATTGATTTAAAACTTCATTTTTAATTTAAAAGGATCTAGG
TGAAGATCCTTTTTGATAATCTCATGACCAAAATCCCTTAACGTGAGTTTTCGTTCCACTGAGCGTCAGA
CCCCGTAGAAAAGATCAAAGGATCTTCTTGAGATCCTTTTTTTCTGCGCGTAATCTGCTGCTTGCAAACA
AAAAAACCACCGCTACCAGCGGTGGTTTGTTTGCCGGATCAAGAGCTACCAACTCTTTTTCCGAAGGTAA
CTGGCTTCAGCAGAGCGCAGATACCAAATACTGTTCTTCTAGTGTAGCCGTAGTTAGGCCACCACTTCAA
GAACTCTGTAGCACCGCCTACATACCTCGCTCTGCTAATCCTGTTACCAGTGGCTGCTGCCAGTGGCGAT
AAGTCGTGTCTTACCGGGTTGGACTCAAGACGATAGTTACCGGATAAGGCGCAGCGGTCGGGCTGAACGG
GGGGTTCGTGCACACAGCCCAGCTTGGAGCGAACGACCTACACCGAACTGAGATACCTACAGCGTGAGCT
ATGAGAAAGCGCCACGCTTCCCGAAGGGAGAAAGGCGGACAGGTATCCGGTAAGCGGCAGGGTCGGAACA
GGAGAGCGCACGAGGGAGCTTCCAGGGGGAAACGCCTGGTATCTTTATAGTCCTGTCGGGTTTCGCCACC
TCTGACTTGAGCGTCGATTTTTGTGATGCTCGTCAGGGGGGCGGAGCCTATGGAAAAACGCCAGCAACGC
GGCCTTTTTACGGTTCCTGGCCTTTTGCTGGCCTTTTGCTCACATGTTCTTTCCTGCGTTATCCCCTGAT
TCTGTGGATAACCGTATTACCGCCTTTGAGTGAGCTGATACCGCTCGCCGCAGCCGAACGACCGAGCGCA
GCGAGTCAGTGAGCGAGGAAGCGGAAGAGCGCCCAATACGCAAAC
